Addgene plasmid #163217: A4YVE0
Purpose: Inducible expression of UniProt identifier A4YVE0
Depositing lab: Martin Engqvist. Depositing organization: Chalmers University of Technology. Publication: Experimental and computational investigation of enzyme functional annotations uncovers misannotation in the EC 1.1.3.15 enzyme class. Rembeza E, Engqvist MKM. PLoS Comput Biol. 2021 Sep 23;17(9):e1009446. doi: 10.1371/journal.pcbi.1009446. eCollection 2021 Sep. PubMed 34555022.
Backbone
  Vector backbone: pET21a(+)
  Vector type: Bacterial Expression
Growth in bacteria
  Bacterial resistance: Ampicillin, 100 μg/mL
  Growth temperature: 37°C
  Growth strain: DH5alpha
  Copy number: High Copy
Gene/Insert
  Gene/Insert name: A4YVE0 (alt name: S-2-hydroxyacid oxidase)
  Species: Bradyrhizobium sp.
  Promoter: T7
  Tag / fusion protein: T7 (N terminal on backbone); 10xHis (C terminal on backbone)
  Cloning method: Unknown
  Sequencing primers: 5′ T7; 3′ T7-term
Terms and licenses: Academic/Nonprofit Terms; Industry Terms: Not Available to Industry
Depositor comments: Insert name is a UniProt identifier
How to cite: A4YVE0 was a gift from Martin Engqvist (Addgene plasmid # 163217 ; http://n2t.net/addgene:163217 ; RRID:Addgene_163217)
