[The description below was written by a language model from this plasmid's Addgene catalogue record and pLannotate feature annotations shown in this document.]
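Description:
A4YVE0 is a bacterial expression plasmid built on the pET21a(+) backbone for inducible production in E. coli of the Bradyrhizobium sp. protein with UniProt identifier A4YVE0, annotated as an S-2-hydroxyacid oxidase. The 6,522 nt plasmid is maintained through a ColE1/pMB1-type origin and selected with ampicillin via the bla (AmpR) gene and its own promoter. The catalogue lists it as high copy, although the feature table also shows the rop gene and the bom region carried over from pBR322, along with an f1 phage origin and short remnants of the tetracycline resistance gene that are not functional markers.

Expression is driven by a T7 promoter followed immediately by a lac operator and the strong ribosome binding site from T7 gene 10. A lacI gene with its own promoter on the same plasmid supplies repressor, so transcription depends on a host providing T7 RNA polymerase and is relieved by IPTG or lactose. The insert itself is not annotated by the automated feature table, but it evidently occupies the unannotated stretch between the RBS and the histidine tag; the short "H2B" hit within this region is most likely a spurious match. The record lists an N-terminal T7 tag and a C-terminal 10xHis tag from the backbone. The annotation detects a 9xHis tag spanning the sequence origin but does not call a T7 tag, and transcription ends at the T7 terminator just downstream. The His tag allows metal-affinity purification. The plasmid was deposited from a study that experimentally tested enzyme functional annotations and misannotation within the EC 1.1.3.15 class.
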