Features (pLannotate 1.2.2; 19 found; start..end, strand, type, name):
     28..77      +  CDS            SET1 (fragment): solubility-enhancement tag derived from T7 phage gene 10B
     85..132     +  terminator     T7 terminator: transcription terminator for bacteriophage T7 RNA polymerase
    169..624     +  rep_origin     f1 ori (sequence partly withheld): f1 bacteriophage origin of replication; arrow indicates direction of (+) strand synthesis
    651..755     +  promoter       AmpR promoter: bla
    756..1616    +  CDS            AmpR: β-lactamase; bla; confers resistance to ampicillin, carbenicillin, and related antibiotics
   1787..2375    +  rep_origin     ori: high-copy-number ColE1/pMB1/pBR322/pUC origin of replication
   2561..2703    -  misc_feature   bom: basis of mobility region from pBR322
   2805..2996    -  CDS            rop: Rop protein, which maintains plasmids at low copy number; rop
   3013..3393    +  CDS            YPB1_ECOLX: Protein predicted: Swiss-Prot protein existence level 4. From Escherichia coli.
   3465..3756    -  CDS            TcR (fragment): tetracycline efflux protein; tet; confers resistance to tetracycline
   3771..3792    -  protein_bind   CAP binding site: CAP binding activates transcription in the presence of cAMP. E. coli catabolite activator protein
   3805..4887    -  CDS            lacI: lac repressor; lacI; The lac repressor binds to the lac operator to inhibit transcription in E. coli. This inhibition can be relieved by adding lactose or isopropyl-β-D-thiogalactopyranoside (IPTG).
   4888..4965    -  promoter       lacI promoter: lacI
   4973..5252    -  CDS            TcR (fragment): tetracycline efflux protein; tet; confers resistance to tetracycline
   5274..5292    +  promoter       T7 promoter: promoter for bacteriophage T7 RNA polymerase
   5293..5317    +  protein_bind   lac operator: The lac repressor binds to the lac operator to inhibit transcription in E. coli. This inhibition can be relieved by adding lactose or isopropyl-β-D-thiogalactopyranoside (IPTG). lac repressor encoded by lacI
   5332..5354    +  RBS            RBS: efficient ribosome binding site from bacteriophage T7 gene 10 (Olins and Rangwala, 1989)
   5539..5555    -  CDS            H2B (fragment): human histone H2B; HIST1H2BB
   6511..15      +  CDS            9xHis (across the origin): 9xHis affinity tag
>Addgene plasmid #163217 | A4YVE0 | depositor full sequence | sequence record 316307 | Full Sequence
CACCACCACCACCACCACTGAGATCCGGCTGCTAACAAAGCCCGAAAGGAAGCTGAGTTGGCTGCTGCCA
CCGCTGAGCAATAACTAGCATAACCCCTTGGGGCCTCTAAACGGGTCTTGAGGGGTTTTTTGCTGAAAGG
AGGAACTATATCCGGATTGGCGAATGGG
[124 nt withheld, positions 169-292]
C
[91 nt withheld, positions 294-384]
A
[49 nt withheld, positions 386-434]
CCTTTGACGTTGGAGTCCACGTTCTTT
[37 nt withheld, positions 462-498]
ACCCTATCTCGGTCTATTCTTTTGATTTATAAGGGATTTTGCCGATTTCGGCCTATTGGTTAAAAAATGA
GCTGATTTAACAAAAATTTAACGCGAATTTTAACAAAATATTAACGTTTACAATTTCAGGTGGCACTTTT
CGGGGAAATGTGCGCGGAACCCCTATTTGTTTATTTTTCTAAATACATTCAAATATGTATCCGCTCATGA
GACAATAACCCTGATAAATGCTTCAATAATATTGAAAAAGGAAGAGTATGAGTATTCAACATTTCCGTGT
CGCCCTTATTCCCTTTTTTGCGGCATTTTGCCTTCCTGTTTTTGCTCACCCAGAAACGCTGGTGAAAGTA
AAAGATGCTGAAGATCAGTTGGGTGCACGAGTGGGTTACATCGAACTGGATCTCAACAGCGGTAAGATCC
TTGAGAGTTTTCGCCCCGAAGAACGTTTTCCAATGATGAGCACTTTTAAAGTTCTGCTATGTGGCGCGGT
ATTATCCCGTATTGACGCCGGGCAAGAGCAACTCGGTCGCCGCATACACTATTCTCAGAATGACTTGGTT
GAGTACTCACCAGTCACAGAAAAGCATCTTACGGATGGCATGACAGTAAGAGAATTATGCAGTGCTGCCA
TAACCATGAGTGATAACACTGCGGCCAACTTACTTCTGACAACGATCGGAGGACCGAAGGAGCTAACCGC
TTTTTTGCACAACATGGGGGATCATGTAACTCGCCTTGATCGTTGGGAACCGGAGCTGAATGAAGCCATA
CCAAACGACGAGCGTGACACCACGATGCCTGCAGCAATGGCAACAACGTTGCGCAAACTATTAACTGGCG
AACTACTTACTCTAGCTTCCCGGCAACAATTAATAGACTGGATGGAGGCGGATAAAGTTGCAGGACCACT
TCTGCGCTCGGCCCTTCCGGCTGGCTGGTTTATTGCTGATAAATCTGGAGCCGGTGAGCGTGGGTCTCGC
GGTATCATTGCAGCACTGGGGCCAGATGGTAAGCCCTCCCGTATCGTAGTTATCTACACGACGGGGAGTC
AGGCAACTATGGATGAACGAAATAGACAGATCGCTGAGATAGGTGCCTCACTGATTAAGCATTGGTAACT
GTCAGACCAAGTTTACTCATATATACTTTAGATTGATTTAAAACTTCATTTTTAATTTAAAAGGATCTAG
GTGAAGATCCTTTTTGATAATCTCATGACCAAAATCCCTTAACGTGAGTTTTCGTTCCACTGAGCGTCAG
ACCCCGTAGAAAAGATCAAAGGATCTTCTTGAGATCCTTTTTTTCTGCGCGTAATCTGCTGCTTGCAAAC
AAAAAAACCACCGCTACCAGCGGTGGTTTGTTTGCCGGATCAAGAGCTACCAACTCTTTTTCCGAAGGTA
ACTGGCTTCAGCAGAGCGCAGATACCAAATACTGTCCTTCTAGTGTAGCCGTAGTTAGGCCACCACTTCA
AGAACTCTGTAGCACCGCCTACATACCTCGCTCTGCTAATCCTGTTACCAGTGGCTGCTGCCAGTGGCGA
TAAGTCGTGTCTTACCGGGTTGGACTCAAGACGATAGTTACCGGATAAGGCGCAGCGGTCGGGCTGAACG
GGGGGTTCGTGCACACAGCCCAGCTTGGAGCGAACGACCTACACCGAACTGAGATACCTACAGCGTGAGC
TATGAGAAAGCGCCACGCTTCCCGAAGGGAGAAAGGCGGACAGGTATCCGGTAAGCGGCAGGGTCGGAAC
AGGAGAGCGCACGAGGGAGCTTCCAGGGGGAAACGCCTGGTATCTTTATAGTCCTGTCGGGTTTCGCCAC
CTCTGACTTGAGCGTCGATTTTTGTGATGCTCGTCAGGGGGGCGGAGCCTATGGAAAAACGCCAGCAACG
CGGCCTTTTTACGGTTCCTGGCCTTTTGCTGGCCTTTTGCTCACATGTTCTTTCCTGCGTTATCCCCTGA
TTCTGTGGATAACCGTATTACCGCCTTTGAGTGAGCTGATACCGCTCGCCGCAGCCGAACGACCGAGCGC
AGCGAGTCAGTGAGCGAGGAAGCGGAAGAGCGCCTGATGCGGTATTTTCTCCTTACGCATCTGTGCGGTA
TTTCACACCGCATATATGGTGCACTCTCAGTACAATCTGCTCTGATGCCGCATAGTTAAGCCAGTATACA
CTCCGCTATCGCTACGTGACTGGGTCATGGCTGCGCCCCGACACCCGCCAACACCCGCTGACGCGCCCTG
ACGGGCTTGTCTGCTCCCGGCATCCGCTTACAGACAAGCTGTGACCGTCTCCGGGAGCTGCATGTGTCAG
AGGTTTTCACCGTCATCACCGAAACGCGCGAGGCAGCTGCGGTAAAGCTCATCAGCGTGGTCGTGAAGCG
ATTCACAGATGTCTGCCTGTTCATCCGCGTCCAGCTCGTTGAGTTTCTCCAGAAGCGTTAATGTCTGGCT
TCTGATAAAGCGGGCCATGTTAAGGGCGGTTTTTTCCTGTTTGGTCACTGATGCCTCCGTGTAAGGGGGA
TTTCTGTTCATGGGGGTAATGATACCGATGAAACGAGAGAGGATGCTCACGATACGGGTTACTGATGATG
AACATGCCCGGTTACTGGAACGTTGTGAGGGTAAACAACTGGCGGTATGGATGCGGCGGGACCAGAGAAA
AATCACTCAGGGTCAATGCCAGCGCTTCGTTAATACAGATGTAGGTGTTCCACAGGGTAGCCAGCAGCAT
CCTGCGATGCAGATCCGGAACATAATGGTGCAGGGCGCTGACTTCCGCGTTTCCAGACTTTACGAAACAC
GGAAACCGAAGACCATTCATGTTGTTGCTCAGGTCGCAGACGTTTTGCAGCAGCAGTCGCTTCACGTTCG
CTCGCGTATCGGTGATTCATTCTGCTAACCAGTAAGGCAACCCCGCCAGCCTAGCCGGGTCCTCAACGAC
AGGAGCACGATCATGCGCACCCGTGGGGCCGCCATGCCGGCGATAATGGCCTGCTTCTCGCCGAAACGTT
TGGTGGCGGGACCAGTGACGAAGGCTTGAGCGAGGGCGTGCAAGATTCCGAATACCGCAAGCGACAGGCC
GATCATCGTCGCGCTCCAGCGAAAGCGGTCCTCGCCGAAAATGACCCAGAGCGCTGCCGGCACCTGTCCT
ACGAGTTGCATGATAAAGAAGACAGTCATAAGTGCGGCGACGATAGTCATGCCCCGCGCCCACCGGAAGG
AGCTGACTGGGTTGAAGGCTCTCAAGGGCATCGGTCGAGATCCCGGTGCCTAATGAGTGAGCTAACTTAC
ATTAATTGCGTTGCGCTCACTGCCCGCTTTCCAGTCGGGAAACCTGTCGTGCCAGCTGCATTAATGAATC
GGCCAACGCGCGGGGAGAGGCGGTTTGCGTATTGGGCGCCAGGGTGGTTTTTCTTTTCACCAGTGAGACG
GGCAACAGCTGATTGCCCTTCACCGCCTGGCCCTGAGAGAGTTGCAGCAAGCGGTCCACGCTGGTTTGCC
CCAGCAGGCGAAAATCCTGTTTGATGGTGGTTAACGGCGGGATATAACATGAGCTGTCTTCGGTATCGTC
GTATCCCACTACCGAGATATCCGCACCAACGCGCAGCCCGGACTCGGTAATGGCGCGCATTGCGCCCAGC
GCCATCTGATCGTTGGCAACCAGCATCGCAGTGGGAACGATGCCCTCATTCAGCATTTGCATGGTTTGTT
GAAAACCGGACATGGCACTCCAGTCGCCTTCCCGTTCCGCTATCGGCTGAATTTGATTGCGAGTGAGATA
TTTATGCCAGCCAGCCAGACGCAGACGCGCCGAGACAGAACTTAATGGGCCCGCTAACAGCGCGATTTGC
TGGTGACCCAATGCGACCAGATGCTCCACGCCCAGTCGCGTACCGTCTTCATGGGAGAAAATAATACTGT
TGATGGGTGTCTGGTCAGAGACATCAAGAAATAACGCCGGAACATTAGTGCAGGCAGCTTCCACAGCAAT
GGCATCCTGGTCATCCAGCGGATAGTTAATGATCAGCCCACTGACGCGTTGCGCGAGAAGATTGTGCACC
GCCGCTTTACAGGCTTCGACGCCGCTTCGTTCTACCATCGACACCACCACGCTGGCACCCAGTTGATCGG
CGCGAGATTTAATCGCCGCGACAATTTGCGACGGCGCGTGCAGGGCCAGACTGGAGGTGGCAACGCCAAT
CAGCAACGACTGTTTGCCCGCCAGTTGTTGTGCCACGCGGTTGGGAATGTAATTCAGCTCCGCCATCGCC
GCTTCCACTTTTTCCCGCGTTTTCGCAGAAACGTGGCTGGCCTGGTTCACCACGCGGGAAACGGTCTGAT
AAGAGACACCGGCATACTCTGCGACATCGTATAACGTTACTGGTTTCACATTCACCACCCTGAATTGACT
CTCTTCCGGGCGCTATCATGCCATACCGCGAAAGGTTTTGCGCCATTCGATGGTGTCCGGGATCTCGACG
CTCTCCCTTATGCGACTCCTGCATTAGGAAGCAGCCCAGTAGTAGGTTGAGGCCGTTGAGCACCGCCGCC
GCAAGGAATGGTGCATGCAAGGAGATGGCGCCCAACAGTCCCCCGGCCACGGGGCCTGCCACCATACCCA
CGCCGAAACAAGCGCTCATGAGCCCGAAGTGGCGAGCCCGATCTTCCCCATCGGTGATGTCGGCGATATA
GGCGCCAGCAACCGCACCTGTGGCGCCGGTGATGCCGGCCACGATGCGTCCGGCGTAGAGGATCGAGATC
TCGATCCCGCGAAATTAATACGACTCACTATAGGGGAATTGTGAGCGGATAACAATTCCCCTCTAGAAAT
AATTTTGTTTAACTTTAAGAAGGAGATATACATATGAATCAGCAGACTCCTATAGAGGCAGGATGGCGAA
ATGTTGAATTAGGTGCATCCGACGAGAAATTCCAAAACCTACATGAATTTATCCGTAAAGCTAGAGCTCA
ACTGAACCAGAACGCATGGGATTACATAATCGGCGGCACTGAGACTGAAACTACTTTGAGAAGAAACCGT
ATGGCCTTGGATGAGATTGCTTTTAGACCACGAGTGCTAAGAGACGTCTCGAGAGTGGATGCTTCTGTTG
AGCTTTTCGGAAGACGTCTAAGACTTCCCGTAGTTATGGCCCCCGTCGGGGCTTTAGAAATCTTTGATCC
AGCTGGAGCAGCCTCGGTTGCTCGTGGAGCTGGTCGATTTGGAGCTGCTCACATGCTTTCTTCAGTCTCT
GAGCCCGGACTAGAGAAAACAGCTGAAGCAGCTCCCGATGCACTTAGGATCTTTCAGTTGTATGTTCGTG
GCGACGATGCTTTTGTTGAGGATTATGTTGGAAGAGCTGTCGCCAACAACTACACTGCATTCTGCCTAAC
GGTCGATACTGCTCACTATTCAAGAAGGGAGAGAGATATAGCAAAACGTTATGTGAGAGAGAGTAGGCTT
CGTGCCACAGGCGGCGATCACCAGAAAGCTTTAAGTTGGCACACCGTCAAATTGATAAAGGATAAGTTCA
GACTGCCATTGATTATCAAAGGAATTGCTACAGCTGAGGATGCCGCTATTGCATTGGATCACGGTGTTGA
CTGGATCTATGTGAGTAATCATGGTGGTCGTCAGTTGGACCATGGTAGGGGAGCTATGCATGTTCTGCCG
GAAATCGTCGCCGCAGTGAAGGGCAGAGCAAAGATTCTTGTAGATGGTGGATTCTGCAGAGGAACTGATA
TTGTGAAAGCTATCGCCTCTGGTGCAGATATGGTCGGAATTGGCAGGTTACAGTGTTGGGCCCTTGCCGC
CGCAGGGGAGAATGGCATCTTGCGTATGTTGGAATTGCTTGAAGACGAAGTGATTCGAGCTCTTGGTTTG
CTCGGAGTCACCTCTTTTGCTGAGCTTAATGCCAGTTACTTGCATGCAGCCACCACTACTAACATGCCAT
CTGTATTTTCGGCTTTCCCTTTGGCCGATATTGAGCCGTACCGTTACGCTGCTGCTCTGGAACACCACCA
TCAC
