>Addgene plasmid #163217 | A4YVE0 | depositor partial sequence | sequence record 316308 | insert gene sequence
ATGAATCAGCAGACTCCTATAGAGGCAGGATGGCGAAATGTTGAATTAGGTGCATCCGACGAGAAATTCC
AAAACCTACATGAATTTATCCGTAAAGCTAGAGCTCAACTGAACCAGAACGCATGGGATTACATAATCGG
CGGCACTGAGACTGAAACTACTTTGAGAAGAAACCGTATGGCCTTGGATGAGATTGCTTTTAGACCACGA
GTGCTAAGAGACGTCTCGAGAGTGGATGCTTCTGTTGAGCTTTTCGGAAGACGTCTAAGACTTCCCGTAG
TTATGGCCCCCGTCGGGGCTTTAGAAATCTTTGATCCAGCTGGAGCAGCCTCGGTTGCTCGTGGAGCTGG
TCGATTTGGAGCTGCTCACATGCTTTCTTCAGTCTCTGAGCCCGGACTAGAGAAAACAGCTGAAGCAGCT
CCCGATGCACTTAGGATCTTTCAGTTGTATGTTCGTGGCGACGATGCTTTTGTTGAGGATTATGTTGGAA
GAGCTGTCGCCAACAACTACACTGCATTCTGCCTAACGGTCGATACTGCTCACTATTCAAGAAGGGAGAG
AGATATAGCAAAACGTTATGTGAGAGAGAGTAGGCTTCGTGCCACAGGCGGCGATCACCAGAAAGCTTTA
AGTTGGCACACCGTCAAATTGATAAAGGATAAGTTCAGACTGCCATTGATTATCAAAGGAATTGCTACAG
CTGAGGATGCCGCTATTGCATTGGATCACGGTGTTGACTGGATCTATGTGAGTAATCATGGTGGTCGTCA
GTTGGACCATGGTAGGGGAGCTATGCATGTTCTGCCGGAAATCGTCGCCGCAGTGAAGGGCAGAGCAAAG
ATTCTTGTAGATGGTGGATTCTGCAGAGGAACTGATATTGTGAAAGCTATCGCCTCTGGTGCAGATATGG
TCGGAATTGGCAGGTTACAGTGTTGGGCCCTTGCCGCCGCAGGGGAGAATGGCATCTTGCGTATGTTGGA
ATTGCTTGAAGACGAAGTGATTCGAGCTCTTGGTTTGCTCGGAGTCACCTCTTTTGCTGAGCTTAATGCC
AGTTACTTGCATGCAGCCACCACTACTAACATGCCATCTGTATTTTCGGCTTTCCCTTTGGCCGATATTG
AGCCGTACCGTTACGCTGCTGCTCTGGAACACCACCATCAC
